Addgene plasmid #161158: pDONR221-SLC25A25_STOP
Purpose: Gateway entry clone with codon-optimized ORF sequence for subcloning into custom expression vectors. Contains a STOP codon at the end of the codon-optimized ORF sequence.
Depositing lab: RESOLUTE Consortium & Giulio Superti-Furga. Depositing organization: CeMM Research Center for Molecular Medicine. Publication: The RESOLUTE consortium: unlocking SLC transporters for drug discovery. Superti-Furga G, Lackner D, Wiedmer T, Ingles-Prieto A, Barbosa B, Girardi E, Goldmann U, Gurtl B, Klavins K, Klimek C, Lindinger S, Lineiro-Retes E, Muller AC, Onstein S, Redinger G, Reil D, Sedlyarov V, Wolf G, Crawford M, Everley R, ... Steppan CM. Nat Rev Drug Discov. 2020 Jul;19(7):429-430. doi: 10.1038/d41573-020-00056-6. PubMed 32265506.
Backbone
  Vector backbone: pDONR221
  Backbone manufacturer: ThermoFisher Scientific
  Backbone size w/o insert (bp): 2550
  Vector type: Mammalian Expression
Growth in bacteria
  Bacterial resistance: Kanamycin, 50 μg/mL
  Growth temperature: 37°C
  Growth strain: NEB Stable
  Copy number: High Copy
Gene/Insert
  Gene/Insert name: SLC25A25 (alt name: KIAA1896, PCSCL, MCSC)
  Species: H. sapiens (human)
  Insert size (bp): 1410
  Entrez Gene: SLC25A25 (a.k.a. MCSC, PCSCL, SCAMC-2, KIAA1896, MGC105138, MGC119514, MGC119515, MGC119516, MGC119517, RP11-395P17.4)
  Cloning method: Gateway Cloning
  Sequencing primers: 5′ M13-fwd; 3′ M13-rev
Terms and licenses: Academic/Nonprofit Terms; Industry Terms
Depositor comments: This plasmid contains a STOP codon at the end of the codon-optimized ORF. For the version of this plasmid that does not contain a STOP codon, please see Addgene plasmid 131992 For more information on the full Resolute plasmid collection, please see www.addgene.org/depositor-collections/re-solute/. Please provide your feedback on this plasmid to the RESOLUTE consortium by filling out their RESOLUTE repository feedback form: https://forms.office.com/Pages/ResponsePage.aspx?id=0e05yklzmkS7rjFGQL4N7z4feCLQvEJAmVcOCM_u885UN1JJRko0Ukg4TVQwNTZLOUxPQVJWT1NHUCQlQCN0PWcu
How to cite: pDONR221-SLC25A25_STOP was a gift from RESOLUTE Consortium & Giulio Superti-Furga (Addgene plasmid # 161158 ; http://n2t.net/addgene:161158 ; RRID:Addgene_161158)
