[The description below was written by a language model from this plasmid's Addgene catalogue record and pLannotate feature annotations shown in this document.]
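Description:
pDONR221-SLC25A25_STOP is a Gateway entry clone built on the pDONR221 backbone, carrying a codon-optimized open reading frame for human SLC25A25 (also known as SCaMC-2, MCSC or PCSCL). It is propagated in E. coli from a high-copy ColE1/pUC-type origin and selected with kanamycin through an aminoglycoside phosphotransferase (KanR) gene. The full sequence record is about 4 kb, consistent with the roughly 2.5 kb backbone plus a 1.4 kb insert. Although the catalogue lists the vector type as mammalian expression, the feature table shows no eukaryotic promoter or polyadenylation signal. The plasmid itself is therefore a shuttle for the ORF rather than an expression construct.

The SLC25A25 coding sequence sits between attL1 and attL2, the recombination sites used in the Gateway LR reaction. This allows directional transfer of the ORF into any attR-containing destination vector of the user's choice. SLC25A25 encodes a calcium-dependent mitochondrial inner-membrane solute carrier thought to act as an ATP-Mg/phosphate exchanger that adjusts the mitochondrial adenine nucleotide pool. This version retains a stop codon at the end of the ORF, so it suits untagged or N-terminally tagged expression. A companion clone without the stop codon exists for C-terminal fusions.

Upstream rrnB T1 and T2 terminators insulate the cassette from read-through transcription. A T7 promoter lies just beyond attL2 and points back toward the insert. The short lacI and lacZα fragments are backbone remnants, and M13 primer sites flank the insert for sequencing. The clone belongs to a consortium collection of solute carrier ORFs made for studying SLC transporters and their relevance to drug discovery.
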