Features (pLannotate 1.2.2; 10 found; start..end, strand, type, name):
    121..213     +  CDS            lacI (fragment): lac repressor; lacI; The lac repressor binds to the lac operator to inhibit transcription in E. coli. This inhibition can be relieved by adding lactose or isopropyl-β-D-thiogalactopyranoside (IPTG).
    268..295     -  terminator     rrnB T2 terminator: transcription terminator T2 from the E. coli rrnB gene
    427..470     +  terminator     rrnB T1 terminator: Escherichia coli rrnB; transcription terminator T1 from the E. coli rrnB gene
    517..553     -  CDS            lacZα (fragment): LacZα fragment of β-galactosidase; lacZ fragment
    569..668     +  protein_bind   attL1: mutant version of attL; recombination site for the Gateway® LR reaction LR Clonase™
    674..2080    +  CDS            SLC25A25: SCMC2_HUMAN - Also known as APC3, KIAA1896, MCSC3, SCAMC2. Experimental evidence at protein level: Swiss-Prot protein existence level 1. Calcium-dependent mitochondrial solute carrier. Mitochondrial solute carriers shuttle metabolites, nucleotides, and cofactors through the mitochondrial inner membrane. May act as a ATP-Mg/Pi exchanger that mediates the transport of Mg-ATP in exchange for phosphate, catalyzing the net uptake or efflux of adenine nucleotides into or from the mitochondria. From Homo sapiens (Human).
   2085..2184    -  protein_bind   attL2: mutant version of attL; recombination site for the Gateway® LR reaction LR Clonase™
   2202..2220    -  promoter       T7 promoter: promoter for bacteriophage T7 RNA polymerase
   2354..3163    +  CDS            KanR: aminoglycoside phosphotransferase; aph(3')-Ia; confers resistance to kanamycin in bacteria or G418 (Geneticin®) in eukaryotes
   3310..3898    +  rep_origin     ori: high-copy-number ColE1/pMB1/pBR322/pUC origin of replication
>Addgene plasmid #161158 | pDONR221-SLC25A25_STOP | depositor full sequence | sequence record 312250 | Full Sequence
CTTTCCTGCGTTATCCCCTGATTCTGTGGATAACCGTATTACCGCCTTTGAGTGAGCTGATACCGCTCGC
CGCAGCCGAACGACCGAGCGCAGCGAGTCAGTGAGCGAGGAAGCGGAAGAGCGCCCAATACGCAAACCGC
CTCTCCCCGCGCGTTGGCCGATTCATTAATGCAGCTGGCACGACAGGTTTCCCGACTGGAAAGCGGGCAG
TGAGCGCAACGCAATTAATACGCGTACCGCTAGCCAGGAAGAGTTTGTAGAAACGCAAAAAGGCCATCCG
TCAGGATGGCCTTCTGCTTAGTTTGATGCCTGGCAGTTTATGGCGGGCGTCCTGCCCGCCACCCTCCGGG
CCGTTGCTTCACAACGTTCAAATCCGCTCCCGGCGGATTTGTCCTACTCAGGAGAGCGTTCACCGACAAA
CAACAGATAAAACGAAAGGCCCAGTCTTCCGACTGAGCCTTTCGTTTTATTTGATGCCTGGCAGTTCCCT
ACTCTCGCGTTAACGCTAGCATGGATGTTTTCCCAGTCACGACGTTGTAAAACGACGGCCAGTCTTAAGC
TCGGGCCCCAAATAATGATTTTATTTTGACTGATAGTGACCTGTTCGTTGCAACACATTGATGAGCAATG
CTTTTTTATAATGCCAACTTTGTACAAAAAAGCAGGCTCCACCATGCTGTGCCTGTGCCTGTACGTGCCA
GTGATCGGCGAGGCCCAGACAGAGTTCCAGTATTTTGAGTCCAAGGGCCTGCCCGCCGAGCTGAAGAGCA
TCTTCAAGCTGTCCGTGTTTATCCCTTCCCAGGAGTTTTCTACCTACCGGCAGTGGAAGCAGAAGATCGT
GCAGGCCGGCGACAAGGATCTGGACGGCCAGCTGGACTTCGAGGAGTTTGTGCACTATCTGCAGGATCAC
GAGAAGAAGCTGAGACTGGTGTTCAAGTCCCTGGATAAGAAGAACGACGGCCGGATCGATGCCCAGGAGA
TCATGCAGTCTCTGAGAGACCTGGGCGTGAAGATCAGCGAGCAGCAGGCCGAGAAGATCCTGAAGTCTAT
GGATAAGAACGGCACCATGACAATCGACTGGAATGAGTGGCGGGATTACCACCTGCTGCACCCCGTGGAG
AACATCCCTGAGATCATCCTGTATTGGAAGCACAGCACAATCTTTGACGTGGGCGAGAATCTGACCGTGC
CTGATGAGTTCACAGTGGAGGAGAGGCAGACCGGAATGTGGTGGAGGCACCTGGTGGCAGGAGGAGGAGC
AGGAGCCGTGAGCCGGACCTGCACAGCCCCACTGGACAGACTGAAGGTGCTGATGCAGGTGCACGCCAGC
AGGTCCAACAATATGGGCATCGTGGGCGGCTTTACACAGATGATCAGGGAGGGAGGAGCACGGTCTCTGT
GGAGAGGCAACGGCATCAATGTGCTGAAGATCGCCCCCGAGAGCGCCATCAAGTTCATGGCCTACGAGCA
GATCAAGAGGCTGGTGGGCTCCGACCAGGAGACCCTGAGGATCCACGAGCGCCTGGTGGCAGGATCTCTG
GCAGGAGCAATCGCACAGAGCTCCATCTACCCTATGGAGGTGCTGAAGACACGGATGGCCCTGAGAAAGA
CCGGCCAGTATTCCGGCATGCTGGATTGTGCAAGGAGAATCCTGGCAAGGGAGGGAGTGGCCGCCTTTTA
CAAGGGCTATGTGCCAAATATGCTGGGCATCATCCCCTACGCCGGCATCGACCTGGCCGTGTATGAGACA
CTGAAGAACGCCTGGCTGCAGCACTACGCCGTGAATTCTGCCGATCCTGGCGTGTTCGTGCTGCTGGCAT
GCGGAACCATGTCTAGCACATGTGGCCAGCTGGCCAGCTATCCACTGGCCCTGGTGAGGACCAGGATGCA
GGCACAGGCATCCATCGAGGGAGCACCCGAGGTGACAATGTCCTCTCTGTTCAAGCACATCCTGAGGACC
GAGGGAGCCTTTGGCCTGTACAGGGGACTGGCCCCTAACTTCATGAAAGTGATCCCAGCCGTGTCTATCA
GCTACGTGGTGTATGAGAATCTGAAGATCACCCTGGGCGTGCAGTCCAGATAAGACCCAGCTTTCTTGTA
CAAAGTTGGCATTATAAGAAAGCATTGCTTATCAATTTGTTGCAACGAACAGGTCACTATCAGTCAAAAT
AAAATCATTATTTGCCATCCAGCTGATATCCCCTATAGTGAGTCGTATTACATGGTCATAGCTGTTTCCT
GGCAGCTCTGGCCCGTGTCTCAAAATCTCTGATGTTACATTGCACAAGATAAAATAATATCATCATGAAC
AATAAAACTGTCTGCTTACATAAACAGTAATACAAGGGGTGTTATGAGCCATATTCAACGGGAAACGTCG
AGGCCGCGATTAAATTCCAACATGGATGCTGATTTATATGGGTATAAATGGGCTCGCGATAATGTCGGGC
AATCAGGTGCGACAATCTATCGCTTGTATGGGAAGCCCGATGCGCCAGAGTTGTTTCTGAAACATGGCAA
AGGTAGCGTTGCCAATGATGTTACAGATGAGATGGTCAGACTAAACTGGCTGACGGAATTTATGCCTCTT
CCGACCATCAAGCATTTTATCCGTACTCCTGATGATGCATGGTTACTCACCACTGCGATCCCCGGAAAAA
CAGCATTCCAGGTATTAGAAGAATATCCTGATTCAGGTGAAAATATTGTTGATGCGCTGGCAGTGTTCCT
GCGCCGGTTGCATTCGATTCCTGTTTGTAATTGTCCTTTTAACAGCGATCGCGTATTTCGTCTCGCTCAG
GCGCAATCACGAATGAATAACGGTTTGGTTGATGCGAGTGATTTTGATGACGAGCGTAATGGCTGGCCTG
TTGAACAAGTCTGGAAAGAAATGCATAAACTTTTGCCATTCTCACCGGATTCAGTCGTCACTCATGGTGA
TTTCTCACTTGATAACCTTATTTTTGACGAGGGGAAATTAATAGGTTGTATTGATGTTGGACGAGTCGGA
ATCGCAGACCGATACCAGGATCTTGCCATCCTATGGAACTGCCTCGGTGAGTTTTCTCCTTCATTACAGA
AACGGCTTTTTCAAAAATATGGTATTGATAATCCTGATATGAATAAATTGCAGTTTCATTTGATGCTCGA
TGAGTTTTTCTAATCAGAATTGGTTAATTGGTTGTAACACTGGCAGAGCATTACGCTGACTTGACGGGAC
GGCGCAAGCTCATGACCAAAATCCCTTAACGTGAGTTACGCGTCGTTCCACTGAGCGTCAGACCCCGTAG
AAAAGATCAAAGGATCTTCTTGAGATCCTTTTTTTCTGCGCGTAATCTGCTGCTTGCAAACAAAAAAACC
ACCGCTACCAGCGGTGGTTTGTTTGCCGGATCAAGAGCTACCAACTCTTTTTCCGAAGGTAACTGGCTTC
AGCAGAGCGCAGATACCAAATACTGTTCTTCTAGTGTAGCCGTAGTTAGGCCACCACTTCAAGAACTCTG
TAGCACCGCCTACATACCTCGCTCTGCTAATCCTGTTACCAGTGGCTGCTGCCAGTGGCGATAAGTCGTG
TCTTACCGGGTTGGACTCAAGACGATAGTTACCGGATAAGGCGCAGCGGTCGGGCTGAACGGGGGGTTCG
TGCACACAGCCCAGCTTGGAGCGAACGACCTACACCGAACTGAGATACCTACAGCGTGAGCTATGAGAAA
GCGCCACGCTTCCCGAAGGGAGAAAGGCGGACAGGTATCCGGTAAGCGGCAGGGTCGGAACAGGAGAGCG
CACGAGGGAGCTTCCAGGGGGAAACGCCTGGTATCTTTATAGTCCTGTCGGGTTTCGCCACCTCTGACTT
GAGCGTCGATTTTTGTGATGCTCGTCAGGGGGGCGGAGCCTATGGAAAAACGCCAGCAACGCGGCCTTTT
TACGGTTCCTGGCCTTTTGCTGGCCTTTTGCTCACATGTT
