>Addgene plasmid #161158 | pDONR221-SLC25A25_STOP | depositor partial sequence | sequence record 312251 | Codon-optimized ORF of SLC25A25
ATGCTGTGCCTGTGCCTGTACGTGCCAGTGATCGGCGAGGCCCAGACAGAGTTCCAGTATTTTGAGTCCA
AGGGCCTGCCCGCCGAGCTGAAGAGCATCTTCAAGCTGTCCGTGTTTATCCCTTCCCAGGAGTTTTCTAC
CTACCGGCAGTGGAAGCAGAAGATCGTGCAGGCCGGCGACAAGGATCTGGACGGCCAGCTGGACTTCGAG
GAGTTTGTGCACTATCTGCAGGATCACGAGAAGAAGCTGAGACTGGTGTTCAAGTCCCTGGATAAGAAGA
ACGACGGCCGGATCGATGCCCAGGAGATCATGCAGTCTCTGAGAGACCTGGGCGTGAAGATCAGCGAGCA
GCAGGCCGAGAAGATCCTGAAGTCTATGGATAAGAACGGCACCATGACAATCGACTGGAATGAGTGGCGG
GATTACCACCTGCTGCACCCCGTGGAGAACATCCCTGAGATCATCCTGTATTGGAAGCACAGCACAATCT
TTGACGTGGGCGAGAATCTGACCGTGCCTGATGAGTTCACAGTGGAGGAGAGGCAGACCGGAATGTGGTG
GAGGCACCTGGTGGCAGGAGGAGGAGCAGGAGCCGTGAGCCGGACCTGCACAGCCCCACTGGACAGACTG
AAGGTGCTGATGCAGGTGCACGCCAGCAGGTCCAACAATATGGGCATCGTGGGCGGCTTTACACAGATGA
TCAGGGAGGGAGGAGCACGGTCTCTGTGGAGAGGCAACGGCATCAATGTGCTGAAGATCGCCCCCGAGAG
CGCCATCAAGTTCATGGCCTACGAGCAGATCAAGAGGCTGGTGGGCTCCGACCAGGAGACCCTGAGGATC
CACGAGCGCCTGGTGGCAGGATCTCTGGCAGGAGCAATCGCACAGAGCTCCATCTACCCTATGGAGGTGC
TGAAGACACGGATGGCCCTGAGAAAGACCGGCCAGTATTCCGGCATGCTGGATTGTGCAAGGAGAATCCT
GGCAAGGGAGGGAGTGGCCGCCTTTTACAAGGGCTATGTGCCAAATATGCTGGGCATCATCCCCTACGCC
GGCATCGACCTGGCCGTGTATGAGACACTGAAGAACGCCTGGCTGCAGCACTACGCCGTGAATTCTGCCG
ATCCTGGCGTGTTCGTGCTGCTGGCATGCGGAACCATGTCTAGCACATGTGGCCAGCTGGCCAGCTATCC
ACTGGCCCTGGTGAGGACCAGGATGCAGGCACAGGCATCCATCGAGGGAGCACCCGAGGTGACAATGTCC
TCTCTGTTCAAGCACATCCTGAGGACCGAGGGAGCCTTTGGCCTGTACAGGGGACTGGCCCCTAACTTCA
TGAAAGTGATCCCAGCCGTGTCTATCAGCTACGTGGTGTATGAGAATCTGAAGATCACCCTGGGCGTGCA
GTCCAGATAA
